>Addgene plasmid #187646 | LentiCRISPRv2 RFP670 | addgene full sequence | sequence record 367454 | Addgene NGS Result
GCGTATTGGGCGCTCTTCCGCTTCCTCGCTCACTGACTCGCTGCGCTCGGTCGTTCGGCTGCGGCGAGCG
GTATCAGCTCACTCAAAGGCGGTAATACGGTTATCCACAGAATCAGGGGATAACGCAGGAAAGAACATGT
GAGCAAAAGGCCAGCAAAAGGCCAGGAACCGTAAAAAGGCCGCGTTGCTGGCGTTTTTCCATAGGCTCCG
CCCCCCTGACGAGCATCACAAAAATCGACGCTCAAGTCAGAGGTGGCGAAACCCGACAGGACTATAAAGA
TACCAGGCGTTTCCCCCTGGAAGCTCCCTCGTGCGCTCTCCTGTTCCGACCCTGCCGCTTACCGGATACC
TGTCCGCCTTTCTCCCTTCGGGAAGCGTGGCGCTTTCTCATAGCTCACGCTGTAGGTATCTCAGTTCGGT
GTAGGTCGTTCGCTCCAAGCTGGGCTGTGTGCACGAACCCCCCGTTCAGCCCGACCGCTGCGCCTTATCC
GGTAACTATCGTCTTGAGTCCAACCCGGTAAGACACGACTTATCGCCACTGGCAGCAGCCACTGGTAACA
GGATTAGCAGAGCGAGGTATGTAGGCGGTGCTACAGAGTTCTTGAAGTGGTGGCCTAACTACGGCTACAC
TAGAAGAACAGTATTTGGTATCTGCGCTCTGCTGAAGCCAGTTACCTTCGGAAAAAGAGTTGGTAGCTCT
TGATCCGGCAAACAAACCACCGCTGGTAGCGGTGGTTTTTTTGTTTGCAAGCAGCAGATTACGCGCAGAA
AAAAAGGATCTCAAGAAGATCCTTTGATCTTTTCTACGGGGTCTGACGCTCAGTGGAACGAAAACTCACG
TTAAGGGATTTTGGTCATGAGATTATCAAAAAGGATCTTCACCTAGATCCTTTTAAATTAAAAATGAAGT
TTTAAATCAATCTAAAGTATATATGAGTAAACTTGGTCTGACAGTTACCAATGCTTAATCAGTGAGGCAC
CTATCTCAGCGATCTGTCTATTTCGTTCATCCATAGTTGCCTGACTCCCCGTCGTGTAGATAACTACGAT
ACGGGAGGGCTTACCATCTGGCCCCAGTGCTGCAATGATACCGCGAGACCCACGCTCACCGGCTCCAGAT
TTATCAGCAATAAACCAGCCAGCCGGAAGGGCCGAGCGCAGAAGTGGTCCTGCAACTTTATCCGCCTCCA
TCCAGTCTATTAATTGTTGCCGGGAAGCTAGAGTAAGTAGTTCGCCAGTTAATAGTTTGCGCAACGTTGT
TGCCATTGCTACAGGCATCGTGGTGTCACGCTCGTCGTTTGGTATGGCTTCATTCAGCTCCGGTTCCCAA
CGATCAAGGCGAGTTACATGATCCCCCATGTTGTGCAAAAAAGCGGTTAGCTCCTTCGGTCCTCCGATCG
TTGTCAGAAGTAAGTTGGCCGCAGTGTTATCACTCATGGTTATGGCAGCACTGCATAATTCTCTTACTGT
CATGCCATCCGTAAGATGCTTTTCTGTGACTGGTGAGTACTCAACCAAGTCATTCTGAGAATAGTGTATG
CGGCGACCGAGTTGCTCTTGCCCGGCGTCAATACGGGATAATACCGCGCCACATAGCAGAACTTTAAAAG
TGCTCATCATTGGAAAACGTTCTTCGGGGCGAAAACTCTCAAGGATCTTACCGCTGTTGAGATCCAGTTC
GATGTAACCCACTCGTGCACCCAACTGATCTTCAGCATCTTTTACTTTCACCAGCGTTTCTGGGTGAGCA
AAAACAGGAAGGCAAAATGCCGCAAAAAAGGGAATAAGGGCGACACGGAAATGTTGAATACTCATACTCT
TCCTTTTTCAATATTATTGAAGCATTTATCAGGGTTATTGTCTCATGAGCGGATACATATTTGAATGTAT
TTAGAAAAATAAACAAATAGGGGTTCCGCGCACATTTCCCCGAAAAGTGCCACCTGACGTCGACGGATCG
GGAGATCTCCCGATCCCCTATGGTGCACTCTCAGTACAATCTGCTCTGATGCCGCATAGTTAAGCCAGTA
TCTGCTCCCTGCTTGTGTGTTGGAGGTCGCTGAGTAGTGCGCGAGCAAAATTTAAGCTACAACAAGGCAA
GGCTTGACCGACAATTGCATGAAGAATCTGCTTAGGGTTAGGCGTTTTGCGCTGCTTCGCGATGTACGGG
CCAGATATACGCGTTGACATTGATTATTGACTAGTTATTAATAGTAATCAATTACGGGGTCATTAGTTCA
TAGCCCATATATGGAGTTCCGCGTTACATAACTTACGGTAAATGGCCCGCCTGGCTGACCGCCCAACGAC
CCCCGCCCATTGACGTCAATAATGACGTATGTTCCCATAGTAACGCCAATAGGGACTTTCCATTGACGTC
AATGGGTGGAGTATTTACGGTAAACTGCCCACTTGGCAGTACATCAAGTGTATCATATGCCAAGTACGCC
CCCTATTGACGTCAATGACGGTAAATGGCCCGCCTGGCATTATGCCCAGTACATGACCTTATGGGACTTT
CCTACTTGGCAGTACATCTACGTATTAGTCATCGCTATTACCATGGTGATGCGGTTTTGGCAGTACATCA
ATGGGCGTGGATAGCGGTTTGACTCACGGGGATTTCCAAGTCTCCACCCCATTGACGTCAATGGGAGTTT
GTTTTGGCACCAAAATCAACGGGACTTTCCAAAATGTCGTAACAACTCCGCCCCATTGACGCAAATGGGC
GGTAGGCGTGTACGGTGGGAGGTCTATATAAGCAGCGCGTTTTGCCTGTACTGGGTCTCTCTGGTTAGAC
CAGATCTGAGCCTGGGAGCTCTCTGGCTAACTAGGGAACCCACTGCTTAAGCCTCAATAAAGCTTGCCTT
GAGTGCTTCAAGTAGTGTGTGCCCGTCTGTTGTGTGACTCTGGTAACTAGAGATCCCTCAGACCCTTTTA
GTCAGTGTGGAAAATCTCTAGCAGTGGCGCCCGAACAGGGACTTGAAAGCGAAAGGGAAACCAGAGGAGC
TCTCTCGACGCAGGACTCGGCTTGCTGAAGCGCGCACGGCAAGAGGCGAGGGGCGGCGACTGGTGAGTAC
GCCAAAAATTTTGACTAGCGGAGGCTAGAAGGAGAGAGATGGGTGCGAGAGCGTCAGTATTAAGCGGGGG
AGAATTAGATCGCGATGGGAAAAAATTCGGTTAAGGCCAGGGGGAAAGAAAAAATATAAATTAAAACATA
TAGTATGGGCAAGCAGGGAGCTAGAACGATTCGCAGTTAATCCTGGCCTGTTAGAAACATCAGAAGGCTG
TAGACAAATACTGGGACAGCTACAACCATCCCTTCAGACAGGATCAGAAGAACTTAGATCATTATATAAT
ACAGTAGCAACCCTCTATTGTGTGCATCAAAGGATAGAGATAAAAGACACCAAGGAAGCTTTAGACAAGA
TAGAGGAAGAGCAAAACAAAAGTAAGACCACCGCACAGCAAGCGGCCGCTGATCTTCAGACCTGGAGGAG
GAGATATGAGGGACAATTGGAGAAGTGAATTATATAAATATAAAGTAGTAAAAATTGAACCATTAGGAGT
AGCACCCACCAAGGCAAAGAGAAGAGTGGTGCAGAGAGAAAAAAGAGCAGTGGGAATAGGAGCTTTGTTC
CTTGGGTTCTTGGGAGCAGCAGGAAGCACTATGGGCGCAGCGTCAATGACGCTGACGGTACAGGCCAGAC
AATTATTGTCTGGTATAGTGCAGCAGCAGAACAATTTGCTGAGGGCTATTGAGGCGCAACAGCATCTGTT
GCAACTCACAGTCTGGGGCATCAAGCAGCTCCAGGCAAGAATCCTGGCTGTGGAAAGATACCTAAAGGAT
CAACAGCTCCTGGGGATTTGGGGTTGCTCTGGAAAACTCATTTGCACCACTGCTGTGCCTTGGAATGCTA
GTTGGAGTAATAAATCTCTGGAACAGATTTGGAATCACACGACCTGGATGGAGTGGGACAGAGAAATTAA
CAATTACACAAGCTTAATACACTCCTTAATTGAAGAATCGCAAAACCAGCAAGAAAAGAATGAACAAGAA
TTATTGGAATTAGATAAATGGGCAAGTTTGTGGAATTGGTTTAACATAACAAATTGGCTGTGGTATATAA
AATTATTCATAATGATAGTAGGAGGCTTGGTAGGTTTAAGAATAGTTTTTGCTGTACTTTCTATAGTGAA
TAGAGTTAGGCAGGGATATTCACCATTATCGTTTCAGACCCACCTCCCAACCCCGAGGGGACCCGACAGG
CCCGAAGGAATAGAAGAAGAAGGTGGAGAGAGAGACAGAGACAGATCCATTCGATTAGTGAACGGATCGG
CACTGCGTGCGCCAATTCTGCAGACAAATGGCAGTATTCATCCACAATTTTAAAAGAAAAGGGGGGATTG
GGGGGTACAGTGCAGGGGAAAGAATAGTAGACATAATAGCAACAGACATACAAACTAAAGAATTACAAAA
ACAAATTACAAAAATTCAAAATTTTCGGGTTTATTACAGGGACAGCAGAGATCCAGTTTGGTTAATTAAG
GTACCGAGGGCCTATTTCCCATGATTCCTTCATATTTGCATATACGATACAAGGCTGTTAGAGAGATAAT
TAGAATTAATTTGACTGTAAACACAAAGATATTAGTACAAAATACGTGACGTAGAAAGTAATAATTTCTT
GGGTAGTTTGCAGTTTTAAAATTATGTTTTAAAATGGACTATCATATGCTTACCGTAACTTGAAAGTATT
TCGATTTCTTGGCTTTATATATCTTGTGGAAAGGACGAAACACCGGAGACGGACGTCTCTGTTTTAGAGC
TAGAAATAGCAAGTTAAAATAAGGCTAGTCCGTTATCAACTTGAAAAAGTGGCACCGAGTCGGTGCTTTT
TTGAATTCGCTAGCTAGGTCTTGAAAGGAGTGGGAATTGGCTCCGGTGCCCGTCAGTGGGCAGAGCGCAC
ATCGCCCACAGTCCCCGAGAAGTTGGGGGGAGGGGTCGGCAATTGATCCGGTGCCTAGAGAAGGTGGCGC
GGGGTAAACTGGGAAAGTGATGTCGTGTACTGGCTCCGCCTTTTTCCCGAGGGTGGGGGAGAACCGTATA
TAAGTGCAGTAGTCGCCGTGAACGTTCTTTTTCGCAACGGGTTTGCCGCCAGAACACAGGACCGGTTCTA
GAGCGCTGCCACCATGGACAAGAAGTACAGCATCGGCCTGGACATCGGCACCAACTCTGTGGGCTGGGCC
GTGATCACCGACGAGTACAAGGTGCCCAGCAAGAAATTCAAGGTGCTGGGCAACACCGACCGGCACAGCA
TCAAGAAGAACCTGATCGGAGCCCTGCTGTTCGACAGCGGCGAAACAGCCGAGGCCACCCGGCTGAAGAG
AACCGCCAGAAGAAGATACACCAGACGGAAGAACCGGATCTGCTATCTGCAAGAGATCTTCAGCAACGAG
ATGGCCAAGGTGGACGACAGCTTCTTCCACAGACTGGAAGAGTCCTTCCTGGTGGAAGAGGATAAGAAGC
ACGAGCGGCACCCCATCTTCGGCAACATCGTGGACGAGGTGGCCTACCACGAGAAGTACCCCACCATCTA
CCACCTGAGAAAGAAACTGGTGGACAGCACCGACAAGGCCGACCTGCGGCTGATCTATCTGGCCCTGGCC
CACATGATCAAGTTCCGGGGCCACTTCCTGATCGAGGGCGACCTGAACCCCGACAACAGCGACGTGGACA
AGCTGTTCATCCAGCTGGTGCAGACCTACAACCAGCTGTTCGAGGAAAACCCCATCAACGCCAGCGGCGT
GGACGCCAAGGCCATCCTGTCTGCCAGACTGAGCAAGAGCAGACGGCTGGAAAATCTGATCGCCCAGCTG
CCCGGCGAGAAGAAGAATGGCCTGTTCGGAAACCTGATTGCCCTGAGCCTGGGCCTGACCCCCAACTTCA
AGAGCAACTTCGACCTGGCCGAGGATGCCAAACTGCAGCTGAGCAAGGACACCTACGACGACGACCTGGA
CAACCTGCTGGCCCAGATCGGCGACCAGTACGCCGACCTGTTTCTGGCCGCCAAGAACCTGTCCGACGCC
ATCCTGCTGAGCGACATCCTGAGAGTGAACACCGAGATCACCAAGGCCCCCCTGAGCGCCTCTATGATCA
AGAGATACGACGAGCACCACCAGGACCTGACCCTGCTGAAAGCTCTCGTGCGGCAGCAGCTGCCTGAGAA
GTACAAAGAGATTTTCTTCGACCAGAGCAAGAACGGCTACGCCGGCTACATTGACGGCGGAGCCAGCCAG
GAAGAGTTCTACAAGTTCATCAAGCCCATCCTGGAAAAGATGGACGGCACCGAGGAACTGCTCGTGAAGC
TGAACAGAGAGGACCTGCTGCGGAAGCAGCGGACCTTCGACAACGGCAGCATCCCCCACCAGATCCACCT
GGGAGAGCTGCACGCCATTCTGCGGCGGCAGGAAGATTTTTACCCATTCCTGAAGGACAACCGGGAAAAG
ATCGAGAAGATCCTGACCTTCCGCATCCCCTACTACGTGGGCCCTCTGGCCAGGGGAAACAGCAGATTCG
CCTGGATGACCAGAAAGAGCGAGGAAACCATCACCCCCTGGAACTTCGAGGAAGTGGTGGACAAGGGCGC
TTCCGCCCAGAGCTTCATCGAGCGGATGACCAACTTCGATAAGAACCTGCCCAACGAGAAGGTGCTGCCC
AAGCACAGCCTGCTGTACGAGTACTTCACCGTGTATAACGAGCTGACCAAAGTGAAATACGTGACCGAGG
GAATGAGAAAGCCCGCCTTCCTGAGCGGCGAGCAGAAAAAGGCCATCGTGGACCTGCTGTTCAAGACCAA
CCGGAAAGTGACCGTGAAGCAGCTGAAAGAGGACTACTTCAAGAAAATCGAGTGCTTCGACTCCGTGGAA
ATCTCCGGCGTGGAAGATCGGTTCAACGCCTCCCTGGGCACATACCACGATCTGCTGAAAATTATCAAGG
ACAAGGACTTCCTGGACAATGAGGAAAACGAGGACATTCTGGAAGATATCGTGCTGACCCTGACACTGTT
TGAGGACAGAGAGATGATCGAGGAACGGCTGAAAACCTATGCCCACCTGTTCGACGACAAAGTGATGAAG
CAGCTGAAGCGGCGGAGATACACCGGCTGGGGCAGGCTGAGCCGGAAGCTGATCAACGGCATCCGGGACA
AGCAGTCCGGCAAGACAATCCTGGATTTCCTGAAGTCCGACGGCTTCGCCAACAGAAACTTCATGCAGCT
GATCCACGACGACAGCCTGACCTTTAAAGAGGACATCCAGAAAGCCCAGGTGTCCGGCCAGGGCGATAGC
CTGCACGAGCACATTGCCAATCTGGCCGGCAGCCCCGCCATTAAGAAGGGCATCCTGCAGACAGTGAAGG
TGGTGGACGAGCTCGTGAAAGTGATGGGCCGGCACAAGCCCGAGAACATCGTGATCGAAATGGCCAGAGA
GAACCAGACCACCCAGAAGGGACAGAAGAACAGCCGCGAGAGAATGAAGCGGATCGAAGAGGGCATCAAA
GAGCTGGGCAGCCAGATCCTGAAAGAACACCCCGTGGAAAACACCCAGCTGCAGAACGAGAAGCTGTACC
TGTACTACCTGCAGAATGGGCGGGATATGTACGTGGACCAGGAACTGGACATCAACCGGCTGTCCGACTA
CGATGTGGACCATATCGTGCCTCAGAGCTTTCTGAAGGACGACTCCATCGACAACAAGGTGCTGACCAGA
AGCGACAAGAACCGGGGCAAGAGCGACAACGTGCCCTCCGAAGAGGTCGTGAAGAAGATGAAGAACTACT
GGCGGCAGCTGCTGAACGCCAAGCTGATTACCCAGAGAAAGTTCGACAATCTGACCAAGGCCGAGAGAGG
CGGCCTGAGCGAACTGGATAAGGCCGGCTTCATCAAGAGACAGCTGGTGGAAACCCGGCAGATCACAAAG
CACGTGGCACAGATCCTGGACTCCCGGATGAACACTAAGTACGACGAGAATGACAAGCTGATCCGGGAAG
TGAAAGTGATCACCCTGAAGTCCAAGCTGGTGTCCGATTTCCGGAAGGATTTCCAGTTTTACAAAGTGCG
CGAGATCAACAACTACCACCACGCCCACGACGCCTACCTGAACGCCGTCGTGGGAACCGCCCTGATCAAA
AAGTACCCTAAGCTGGAAAGCGAGTTCGTGTACGGCGACTACAAGGTGTACGACGTGCGGAAGATGATCG
CCAAGAGCGAGCAGGAAATCGGCAAGGCTACCGCCAAGTACTTCTTCTACAGCAACATCATGAACTTTTT
CAAGACCGAGATTACCCTGGCCAACGGCGAGATCCGGAAGCGGCCTCTGATCGAGACAAACGGCGAAACC
GGGGAGATCGTGTGGGATAAGGGCCGGGATTTTGCCACCGTGCGGAAAGTGCTGAGCATGCCCCAAGTGA
ATATCGTGAAAAAGACCGAGGTGCAGACAGGCGGCTTCAGCAAAGAGTCTATCCTGCCCAAGAGGAACAG
CGATAAGCTGATCGCCAGAAAGAAGGACTGGGACCCTAAGAAGTACGGCGGCTTCGACAGCCCCACCGTG
GCCTATTCTGTGCTGGTGGTGGCCAAAGTGGAAAAGGGCAAGTCCAAGAAACTGAAGAGTGTGAAAGAGC
TGCTGGGGATCACCATCATGGAAAGAAGCAGCTTCGAGAAGAATCCCATCGACTTTCTGGAAGCCAAGGG
CTACAAAGAAGTGAAAAAGGACCTGATCATCAAGCTGCCTAAGTACTCCCTGTTCGAGCTGGAAAACGGC
CGGAAGAGAATGCTGGCCTCTGCCGGCGAACTGCAGAAGGGAAACGAACTGGCCCTGCCCTCCAAATATG
TGAACTTCCTGTACCTGGCCAGCCACTATGAGAAGCTGAAGGGCTCCCCCGAGGATAATGAGCAGAAACA
GCTGTTTGTGGAACAGCACAAGCACTACCTGGACGAGATCATCGAGCAGATCAGCGAGTTCTCCAAGAGA
GTGATCCTGGCCGACGCTAATCTGGACAAAGTGCTGTCCGCCTACAACAAGCACCGGGATAAGCCCATCA
GAGAGCAGGCCGAGAATATCATCCACCTGTTTACCCTGACCAATCTGGGAGCCCCTGCCGCCTTCAAGTA
CTTTGACACCACCATCGACCGGAAGAGGTACACCAGCACCAAAGAGGTGCTGGACGCCACCCTGATCCAC
CAGAGCATCACCGGCCTGTACGAGACACGGATCGACCTGTCTCAGCTGGGAGGCGACAAGCGACCTGCCG
CCACAAAGAAGGCTGGACAGGCTAAGAAGAAGAAAGATTACAAAGACGATGACGATAAGGGATCCGGATC
TGGTGCCACGAATTTCTCACTACTCAAGCAGGCCGGTGATGTCGAGGAAAACCCTGGTCCTATGGCCCGG
AAGGTGGACCTGACCAGCTGCGATAGAGAGCCAATCCACATCCCCGGCTCCATCCAGCCATGCGGATGTC
TGCTGGCATGTGACGCACAGGCCGTGCGGATCACCAGAATCACAGAGAACGCAGGAGCCTTCTTTGGAAG
GGAGACCCCAAGGGTGGGAGAGCTGCTGGCCGATTACTTCGGAGAGACAGAGGCACACGCACTGAGGAAT
GCACTGGCACAGAGCTCCGACCCCAAGAGACCTGCCCTGATCTTCGGATGGAGGGATGGACTGACCGGAA
GAACATTTGACATCTCCCTGCACCGGCACGATGGCACATCTATCATCGAGTTTGAGCCAGCAGCAGCAGA
GCAGGCAGACAACCCACTGAGGCTGACCCGCCAGATCATCGCCAGAACAAAGGAGCTGAAGAGCCTGGAG
GAGATGGCAGCAAGGGTGCCTAGATACCTGCAGGCCATGCTGGGCTACCACAGAGTGATGCTGTATAGAT
TCGCCGACGATGGCTCTGGCATGGTCATCGGCGAGGCCAAGAGGAGCGACCTGGAGTCCTTCCTGGGACA
GCACTTTCCAGCATCCCTGGTGCCTCAGCAGGCAAGGCTGCTGTATCTGAAGAACGCCATCCGCGTGGTG
TCCGATTCTAGGGGCATCTCTAGCCGCATCGTGCCAGAGCACGACGCATCTGGAGCCGCCCTGGATCTGA
GCTTCGCCCACCTGAGGAGCATCTCCCCTTGCCACCTGGAGTTTCTGCGCAATATGGGCGTGTCTGCCAG
CATGTCCCTGTCTATCATCATCGACGGCACCCTGTGGGGCCTGATCATCTGTCACCACTATGAGCCTAGG
GCAGTGCCAATGGCACAGAGGGTGGCAGCAGAGATGTTCGCCGATTTTCTGTCCCTGCACTTTACAGCCG
CCCACCACCAGCGGTGAGTACAAGTAAACGCGTTAAGTCGACAATCAACCTCTGGATTACAAAATTTGTG
AAAGATTGACTGGTATTCTTAACTATGTTGCTCCTTTTACGCTATGTGGATACGCTGCTTTAATGCCTTT
GTATCATGCTATTGCTTCCCGTATGGCTTTCATTTTCTCCTCCTTGTATAAATCCTGGTTGCTGTCTCTT
TATGAGGAGTTGTGGCCCGTTGTCAGGCAACGTGGCGTGGTGTGCACTGTGTTTGCTGACGCAACCCCCA
CTGGTTGGGGCATTGCCACCACCTGTCAGCTCCTTTCCGGGACTTTCGCTTTCCCCCTCCCTATTGCCAC
GGCGGAACTCATCGCCGCCTGCCTTGCCCGCTGCTGGACAGGGGCTCGGCTGTTGGGCACTGACAATTCC
GTGGTGTTGTCGGGGAAATCATCGTCCTTTCCTTGGCTGCTCGCCTGTGTTGCCACCTGGATTCTGCGCG
GGACGTCCTTCTGCTACGTCCCTTCGGCCCTCAATCCAGCGGACCTTCCTTCCCGCGGCCTGCTGCCGGC
TCTGCGGCCTCTTCCGCGTCTTCGCCTTCGCCCTCAGACGAGTCGGATCTCCCTTTGGGCCGCCTCCCCG
CGTCGACTTTAAGACCAATGACTTACAAGGCAGCTGTAGATCTTAGCCACTTTTTAAAAGAAAAGGGGGG
ACTGGAAGGGCTAATTCACTCCCAACGAAGACAAGATCTGCTTTTTGCTTGTACTGGGTCTCTCTGGTTA
GACCAGATCTGAGCCTGGGAGCTCTCTGGCTAACTAGGGAACCCACTGCTTAAGCCTCAATAAAGCTTGC
CTTGAGTGCTTCAAGTAGTGTGTGCCCGTCTGTTGTGTGACTCTGGTAACTAGAGATCCCTCAGACCCTT
TTAGTCAGTGTGGAAAATCTCTAGCAGGGCCCGTTTAAACCCGCTGATCAGCCTCGACTGTGCCTTCTAG
TTGCCAGCCATCTGTTGTTTGCCCCTCCCCCGTGCCTTCCTTGACCCTGGAAGGTGCCACTCCCACTGTC
CTTTCCTAATAAAATGAGGAAATTGCATCGCATTGTCTGAGTAGGTGTCATTCTATTCTGGGGGGTGGGG
TGGGGCAGGACAGCAAGGGGGAGGATTGGGAAGACAATAGCAGGCATGCTGGGGATGCGGTGGGCTCTAT
GGCTTCTGAGGCGGAAAGAACCAGCTGGGGCTCTAGGGGGTATCCCC
[124 nt withheld, positions 11598-11721]
C
[91 nt withheld, positions 11723-11813]
A
[49 nt withheld, positions 11815-11863]
CCTTTGACGTTGGAGTCCACGTTCTTT
[37 nt withheld, positions 11891-11927]
ACCCTATCTCGGTCTATTCTTTTGATTTATAAGGGATTTTGCCGATTTCGGCCTATTGGTTAAAAAATGA
GCTGATTTAACAAAAATTTAACGCGAATTAATTCTGTGGAATGTGTGTCAGTTAGGGTGTGGAAAGTCCC
CAGGCTCCCCAGCAGGCAGAAGTATGCAAAGCATGCATCTCAATTAGTCAGCAACCAGGTGTGGAAAGTC
CCCAGGCTCCCCAGCAGGCAGAAGTATGCAAAGCATGCATCTCAATTAGTCAGCAACCATAGTCCCGCCC
CTAACTCCGCCCATCCCGCCCCTAACTCCGCCCAGTTCCGCCCATTCTCCGCCCCATGGCTGACTAATTT
TTTTTATTTATGCAGAGGCCGAGGCCGCCTCTGCCTCTGAGCTATTCCAGAAGTAGTGAGGAGGCTTTTT
TGGAGGCCTAGGCTTTTGCAAAAAGCTCCCGGGAGCTTGTATATCCATTTTCGGATCTGATCAGCACGTG
TTGACAATTAATCATCGGCATAGTATATCGGCATAGTATAATACGACAAGGTGAGGAACTAAACCATGGC
CAAGTTGACCAGTGCCGTTCCGGTGCTCACCGCGCGCGACGTCGCCGGAGCGGTCGAGTTCTGGACCGAC
CGGCTCGGGTTCTCCCGGGACTTCGTGGAGGACGACTTCGCCGGTGTGGTCCGGGACGACGTGACCCTGT
TCATCAGCGCGGTCCAGGACCAGGTGGTGCCGGACAACACCCTGGCCTGGGTGTGGGTGCGCGGCCTGGA
CGAGCTGTACGCCGAGTGGTCGGAGGTCGTGTCCACGAACTTCCGGGACGCCTCCGGGCCGGCCATGACC
GAGATCGGCGAGCAGCCGTGGGGGCGGGAGTTCGCCCTGCGCGACCCGGCCGGCAACTGCGTGCACTTCG
TGGCCGAGGAGCAGGACTGACACGTGCTACGAGATTTCGATTCCACCGCCGCCTTCTATGAAAGGTTGGG
CTTCGGAATCGTTTTCCGGGACGCCGGCTGGATGATCCTCCAGCGCGGGGATCTCATGCTGGAGTTCTTC
GCCCACCCCAACTTGTTTATTGCAGCTTATAATGGTTACAAATAAAGCAATAGCATCACAAATTTCACAA
ATAAAGCATTTTTTTCACTGCATTCTAGTTGTGGTTTGTCCAAACTCATCAATGTATCTTATCATGTCTG
TATACCGTCGACCTCTAGCTAGAGCTTGGCGTAATCATGGTCATAGCTGTTTCCTGTGTGAAATTGTTAT
CCGCTCACAATTCCACACAACATACGAGCCGGAAGCATAAAGTGTAAAGCCTGGGGTGCCTAATGAGTGA
GCTAACTCACATTAATTGCGTTGCGCTCACTGCCCGCTTTCCAGTCGGGAAACCTGTCGTGCCAGCTGCA
TTAATGAATCGGCCAACGCGCGGGGAGAGGCGGTTT
Features (pLannotate 1.2.2; 33 found; start..end, strand, type, name):
    196..784     -  rep_origin     ori: high-copy-number ColE1/pMB1/pBR322/pUC origin of replication
    955..1815    -  CDS            AmpR: β-lactamase; bla; confers resistance to ampicillin, carbenicillin, and related antibiotics
   1816..1920    -  promoter       AmpR promoter: bla
   1979..2031    -  misc_feature   bom (fragment): basis of mobility region from pBR322
   2186..2565    +  enhancer       CMV enhancer: human cytomegalovirus immediate early enhancer
   2566..2765    +  promoter       CMV promoter: human cytomegalovirus (CMV) immediate early promoter
   2783..2963    +  LTR            5' LTR (truncated): truncated 5' long terminal repeat (LTR) from HIV-1
   3010..3135    +  misc_feature   HIV-1 Ψ: packaging signal of human immunodeficiency virus type 1
   3119..3482    +  CDS            HIV-1 gag (fragment): gag protein from human immunodeficiency virus 1; gag
   3628..3861    +  misc_feature   RRE: The Rev response element (RRE) of HIV-1 allows for Rev-dependent mRNA export from the nucleus to the cytoplasm.
   4238..4338    +  CDS            Rev (fragment): human immunodeficiency virus 1 (HIV-1) Rev protein; rev; enhances nuclear export of unspliced and incompletely spliced viral mRNAs
   4388..4505    +  misc_feature   cPPT/CTS: central polypurine tract and central termination sequence of HIV-1
   4556..4796    +  promoter       U6 promoter: RNA polymerase III promoter for human U6 snRNA
   4821..4896    +  misc_RNA       gRNA scaffold: guide RNA scaffold for the Streptococcus pyogenes CRISPR/Cas9 system
   4914..4932    +  CDS            small t antigen (fragment): SV40 (simian virus 40) small t antigen
   4958..5169    +  promoter       EF-1α core promoter: core promoter for human elongation factor EF-1α
   5194..9297    +  CDS            Cas9: Cas9 (Csn1) endonuclease from the Streptococcus pyogenes Type II CRISPR/Cas system generates RNA-guided double strand breaks in DNA
   9442..10374   +  CDS            iRFP670: iRFP670 is a basic (constitutively fluorescent) near ir fluorescent protein published in 2013, derived from Rhodopseudomonas palustris CGA009. It has low acid sensitivity. It requires the cofactor biliverdin for fluorescence.
  10403..10991   +  misc_feature   WPRE: woodchuck hepatitis virus posttranscriptional regulatory element
  11042..11061   +  misc_feature   cPPT/CTS (fragment): central polypurine tract and central termination sequence of HIV-1
  11063..11296   +  LTR            3' LTR (ΔU3): self-inactivating 3' long terminal repeat (LTR) from HIV-1
  11328..11552   +  polyA_signal   bGH poly(A) signal: bovine growth hormone polyadenylation signal
  11556..11577   +  promoter       SV40 promoter (fragment): SV40 enhancer and early promoter
  11598..12026   +  rep_origin     f1 ori (sequence partly withheld): f1 bacteriophage origin of replication; arrow indicates direction of (+) strand synthesis
  12040..12369   +  promoter       SV40 promoter: SV40 enhancer and early promoter
  12417..12464   +  promoter       EM7 promoter: synthetic bacterial promoter&nbsp
  12483..12857   +  CDS            BleoR: antibiotic-binding protein; Sh ble from Streptoalloteichus hindustanus; confers resistance to bleomycin, phleomycin, and Zeocin™
  12867..12992   +  CDS            ble (fragment): BLE_KLEPN - Experimental evidence at protein level: Swiss-Prot protein existence level 1. Binding protein with a strong affinity to the bleomycin family of antibiotics. Binds to CL990; an antimitotic-antibiotic compound. From Klebsiella pneumoniae.
  12987..13108   +  polyA_signal   SV40 poly(A) signal: SV40 polyadenylation signal
  13179..13201   -  protein_bind   lac operator (fragment): The lac repressor binds to the lac operator to inhibit transcription in E. coli. This inhibition can be relieved by adding lactose or isopropyl-β-D-thiogalactopyranoside (IPTG). lac repressor encoded by lacI
  13205..13235   -  promoter       lac promoter: promoter for the E. coli lac operon
  13250..13271   -  protein_bind   CAP binding site: CAP binding activates transcription in the presence of cAMP. E. coli catabolite activator protein
  13284..13      -  CDS            lacI (fragment) (across the origin): lac repressor; lacI; The lac repressor binds to the lac operator to inhibit transcription in E. coli. This inhibition can be relieved by adding lactose or isopropyl-β-D-thiogalactopyranoside (IPTG).
