[The description below was written by a language model from this plasmid's Addgene catalogue record and pLannotate feature annotations shown in this document.]
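Description:
LentiCRISPRv2 RFP670 is a third-generation-style, self-inactivating HIV-1 lentiviral transfer plasmid of about 13.4 kb, built on the lentiCRISPR v2 backbone. It delivers S. pyogenes Cas9, a single guide RNA and a near-infrared fluorescent marker from one vector. It is maintained in E. coli through a high-copy ColE1/pUC origin with ampicillin selection (AmpR). The backbone outside the viral region also carries an f1 origin and an SV40/EM7-driven BleoR cassette with an SV40 poly(A) signal.

The viral genome is transcribed from a CMV enhancer/promoter fused to a truncated 5' LTR. It contains the Ψ packaging signal, a gag fragment, the RRE for Rev-dependent export, the cPPT/CTS, a WPRE and a ΔU3 3' LTR, which is followed by a bGH poly(A) signal.

Within this frame, a human U6 Pol III promoter sits upstream of the S. pyogenes gRNA scaffold. The short gap between the two is the site where a user-chosen guide sequence is cloned, and no large stuffer is annotated there. Downstream, the EF-1α core (EFS) promoter drives Cas9, followed by iRFP670. According to the catalogue entry the two are linked by a P2A peptide, so both proteins would come from one transcript, although the P2A itself is not annotated in the feature table. iRFP670 is a bacterial phytochrome-derived protein that needs biliverdin as a cofactor. The catalogue's species field (S. pyogenes) describes Cas9 rather than this insert.

The fluorescent marker lets transduced cells be identified or sorted by far-red fluorescence. The construct is therefore suited to CRISPR knockout experiments, including those that combine it with other vectors carrying different markers.
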