Addgene plasmid #187646: LentiCRISPRv2 RFP670
Purpose: lentiviral vector expressing RFP670 alongside Cas9 and an sgRNA cloning site
Depositing lab: Martin Carroll. Depositing organization: University of Pennsylvania.
Backbone
  Vector backbone: lentiCRISPR v2
  Backbone manufacturer: Feng Zhang
  Total vector size (bp): 13357
  Vector type: Lentiviral
Growth in bacteria
  Bacterial resistance: Ampicillin, 100 μg/mL
  Growth temperature: 37°C
  Growth strain: NEB Stable
  Copy number: High Copy
Gene/Insert
  Gene/Insert name: RFP 670
  Species: S. pyogenes
  Insert size (bp): 936
  Promoter: EFS (P2A)
  Tag / fusion protein: RFP670; sgRNA cloning site
  Cloning method: Gibson Cloning
  Sequencing primers: 5′ gattacaaagacgatgacgataag; 3′ CATAGCGTAAAAGGAGCAACA
Terms and licenses: Academic/Nonprofit Terms; Industry Terms: Not Available to Industry
How to cite: LentiCRISPRv2 RFP670 was a gift from Martin Carroll (Addgene plasmid # 187646 ; http://n2t.net/addgene:187646 ; RRID:Addgene_187646)
